>Addgene plasmid #104237 | pHH0103 SMURF1 WW domain #1 | addgene full sequence | sequence record 204802 | Addgene NGS Result
TTGACAATTAATCATCGGCTCGTATAATGTGTGGAATTGTGAGCGGATAACAATTTCACACAGGAAACAG
CCAGTCCGTTTAGGTGTTTTCACGAGCACTTCACCAACAAGGACCATAGATTATGAAAATCGAAGAACAC
CATCACCATCACCATTCCAGCGGTAAGCTTATGTCCCCTATACTAGGTTATTGGAAAATTAAGGGCCTTG
TGCAACCCACTCGACTTCTTTTGGAATATCTTGAAGAAAAATATGAAGAGCATTTGTATGAGCGCGATGA
AGGTGATAAATGGCGAAACAAAAAGTTTGAATTGGGTTTGGAGTTTCCCAATCTTCCTTATTATATTGAT
GGTGATGTTAAATTAACACAGTCTATGGCCATCATACGTTATATAGCTGACAAGCACAACATGTTGGGTG
GTTGTCCAAAAGAGCGTGCAGAGATTTCAATGCTTGAAGGAGCGGTTTTGGATATTAGATACGGTGTTTC
GAGAATTGCATATAGTAAAGACTTTGAAACTCTCAAAGTTGATTTTCTTAGCAAGCTACCTGAAATGCTG
AAAATGTTCGAAGATCGTTTATGTCATAAAACATATTTAAATGGTGATCATGTAACCCATCCTGACTTCA
TGTTGTATGACGCTCTTGATGTTGTTTTATACATGGACCCAATGTGCCTGGATGCGTTCCCAAAATTAGT
TTGTTTTAAAAAACGTATTGAAGCTATCCCACAAATTGATAAGTACTTGAAATCCAGCAAGTATATAGCA
TGGCCTTTGCAGGGCTGGCAAGCCACGTTTGGTGGTGGCGACCATCCTCCAAAATCGGATCTGGAAGTTC
TGTTCCAGGGGCCCCTGTCCAGCGGTCTGGTTCCGCGTGGTTCCGGTACCGCGGCCCAGCCGGCCGAAAA
TCTGTACTTCCAAGGTCGTCGTGCCTCTGTGGAGCTCCAATCACCGGAACTGCCGGAAGGTTATGAACAA
CGCACCACCGTCCAAGGTCAAGTCTACTTTCTGCATACCCAAACGGGCGTGTCGACCTGGCATGATCCGC
GTATTCCGAGCCCGTAGGCGGCCGCATA
[142 nt withheld, positions 1079-1220]
C
[98 nt withheld, positions 1222-1319]
AGTTTGTACTGGTGACGAAACTCAGTGTCTAGCTAGAGTGGC
[149 nt withheld, positions 1362-1510]
T
[41 nt withheld, positions 1512-1552]
T
[62 nt withheld, positions 1554-1615]
A
[35 nt withheld, positions 1617-1651]
CCTCCCTCAATCGGTTGAATGTCGCCCTTTTGTCTTTGGCGCTGGTAAACCATATGAA
[86 nt withheld, positions 1710-1795]
T
[54 nt withheld, positions 1797-1850]
CTAGCGCCGCCCTATACCTTGTCTGCCTCCCCGCGTTGCGTCGCGGTGCATGGAGCCGGGCCACCTCGAC
CTGAATGGAAGCCGGCGGCACCTCGCTAACGGATTCACCACTCCAAGAATTGGAGCCAATCAATTCTTGC
GGAGAACTGTGAATGCGCAAACCAACCCTTGGCAGAACATATCCATCGCGTCCGCCATCTCCAGCAGCCG
CACGCGGCGCATCTCGGGCAGCGTTGGGTCCTGGCCACGGGTGCGCATGATCGTGCTCCTGTCGTTGAGG
ACCCGGCTAGGCTGGCGGGGTTGCCTTACTGGTTAGCAGAATGAATCACCGATACGCGAGCGAACGTGAA
GCGACTGCTGCTGCAAAACGTCTGCGACCTGAGCAACAACATGAATGGTCTTCGGTTTCCGTGTTTCGTA
AAGTCTGGAAACGCGGAAGTCAGCGCCCTGCACCATTATGTTCCGGATCTGCATCGCAGGATGCTGCTGG
CTACCCTGTGGAACACCTACATCTGTATTAACGAAGCGCTGGCATTGACCCTGAGTGATTTTTCTCTGGT
CCCGCCGCATCCATACCGCCAGTTGTTTACCCTCACAACGTTCCAGTAACCGGGCATGTTCATCATCAGT
AACCCGTATCGTGAGCATCCTCTCTCGTTTCATCGGTATCATTACCCCCATGAACAGAAATCCCCCTTAC
ACGGAGGCATCAGTGACCAAACAGGAAAAAACCGCCCTTAACATGGCCCGCTTTATCAGAAGCCAGACAT
TAACGCTTCTGGAGAAACTCAACGAGCTGGACGCGGATGAACAGGCAGACATCTGTGAATCGCTTCACGA
CCACGCTGATGAGCTTTACCGCAGGATCCGCGAAATTGTAAGCGTTAATATTTTGTTAAAATTCGCGTTA
AATTTTTGTTAAATCAGCTCATTTTTTAACCAATAGGCCGAAATCGGCAAAATCCCTTATAAATCAAAAG
AATAGACCGAGATAGGGT
[37 nt withheld, positions 2849-2885]
AAAGAACGTGGACTCCAACGTCAAAGG
[49 nt withheld, positions 2913-2961]
T
[91 nt withheld, positions 2963-3053]
G
[124 nt withheld, positions 3055-3178]
CGCGGATCCTGCCTCGCGCGTTTCGGTGATGACGGTGAAAACCTCTGACACATGCAGCTCCCGGAGACGG
TCACAGCTTGTCTGTAAGCGGATGCCGGGAGCAGACAAGCCCGTCAGGGCGCGTCAGCGGGTGTTGGCGG
GTGTCGGGGCGCAGCCATGACCCAGTCACGTAGCGATAGCGGAGTGTATACTGGCTTAACTATGCGGCAT
CAGAGCAGATTGTACTGAGAGTGCACCATATGCGGTGTGAAATACCGCACAGATGCGTAAGGAGAAAATA
CCGCATCAGGCGCTCTTCCGCTTCCTCGCTCACTGACTCGCTGCGCTCGGTCGTTCGGCTGCGGCGAGCG
GTATCAGCTCACTCAAAGGCGGTAATACGGTTATCCACAGAATCAGGGGATAACGCAGGAAAGAACATGT
GAGCAAAAGGCCAGCAAAAGGCCAGGAACCGTAAAAAGGCCGCGTTGCTGGCGTTTTTCCATAGGCTCCG
CCCCCCTGACGAGCATCACAAAAATCGACGCTCAAGTCAGAGGTGGCGAAACCCGACAGGACTATAAAGA
TACCAGGGTTTCCCCCTGGAAGCTCCCTCGTGCGCTCTCCTGTTCCGACCCTGCCGCTTACCGGATACCT
GTCCGCCTTTCTCCCTTCGGGAAGCGTGGCGCTTTCTCATAGCTCACGCTGTAGGTATCTCAGTTCGGTG
TAGGTCGTTCGCTCCAAGCTGGGCTGTGTGCACGAACCCCCCGTTCAGCCCGACCGCTGCGCCTTATCCG
GTAACTATCGTCTTGAGTCCAACCCGGTAAGACACGACTTATCGCCACTGGCAGCAGCCACTGGTAACAG
GATTAGCAGAGCGAGGTATGTAGGCGGTGCTACAGAGTTCTTGAAGTGGTGGCCTAACTACGGCTACACT
AGAAGGACAGTATTTGGTATCTGCGCTCTGCTGAAGCCAGTTACCTTCGGAAAAAGAGTTGGTAGCTCTT
GATCCGGCAAACAAACCACCGCTGGTAGCGGTGGTTTTTTTGTTTGCAAGCAGCAGATTACGCGCAGAAA
AAAAGGATCTCAAGAAGATCCTTTGATCTTTTCTACGGGGTCTGACGCTCAGTGGAACGAAAACTCACGT
TAAGGGATTTTGGTCATGAGATTATCAAAAAGGATCTTCACCTAGATCCTTTTAAATTAAAAATGAAGTT
TTAAATCAATCTAAAGTATATATGAGTAAACTTGGTCTGACAGTTACCAATGCTTAATCAGTGAGGCACC
TATCTCAGCGATCTGTCTATTTCGTTCATCCATAGTTGCCTGACTCCCCGTCGTGTAGATAACTACGATA
CGGGAGGGCTTACCATCTGGCCCCAGTGCTGCAATGATACCGCGAGACCCACGCTCACCGGCTCCAGATT
TATCAGCAATAAACCAGCCAGCCGGAAGGGCCGAGCGCAGAAGTGGTCCTGCAACTTTATCCGCCTCCAT
CCAGTCTATTAATTGTTGCCGGGAAGCTAGAGTAAGTAGTTCGCCAGTTAATAGTTTGCGCAACGTTGTT
GCCATTGCTGCAGGCATCGTGGTGTCACGCTCGTCGTTTGGTATGGCTTCATTCAGCTCCGGTTCCCAAC
GATCAAGGCGAGTTACATGATCCCCCATGTTGTGCAAAAAAGCGGTTAGCTCCTTCGGTCCTCCGATCGT
TGTCAGAAGTAAGTTGGCCGCAGTGTTATCACTCATGGTTATGGCAGCACTGCATAATTCTCTTACTGTC
ATGCCATCCGTAAGATGCTTTTCTGTGACTGGTGAGTACTCAACCAAGTCATTCTGAGAATAGTGTATGC
GGCGACCGAGTTGCTCTTGCCCGGCGTCAACACGGGATAATACCGCGCCACATAGCAGAACTTTAAAAGT
GCTCATCATTGGAAAACGTTCTTCGGGGCGAAAACTCTCAAGGATCTTACCGCTGTTGAGATCCAGTTCG
ATGTAACCCACTCGTGCACCCAACTGATCTTCAGCATCTTTTACTTTCACCAGCGTTTCTGGGTGAGCAA
AAACAGGAAGGCAAAATGCCGCAAAAAAGGGAATAAGGGCGACACGGAAATGTTGAATACTCATACTCTT
CCTTTTTCAATATTATTGAAGCATTTATCAGGGTTATTGTCTCATGAGCGGATACATATTTGAATGTATT
TAGAAAAATAAACAAATAGGGGTTCCGCGCACATTTCCCCGAAAAGTGCCACCTGACGTCTAAGAAACCA
TTATTATCATGACATTAACCTATAAAAATAGGCGTATCACGAGGCCCTTTCGTCTTCAAGAATTCCCGAC
ACCATCGAATGGTGCAAAACCTTTCGCGGTATGGCATGATAGCGCCCGGAAGAGAGTCAATTCAGGGTGG
TGAATGTGAAACCAGTAACGTTATACGATGTCGCAGAGTATGCCGGTGTCTCTTATCAGACCGTTTCCCG
CGTGGTGAACCAGGCCAGCCACGTTTCTGCGAAAACGCGGGAAAAAGTGGAAGCGGCGATGGCGGAGCTG
AATTACATTCCCAACCGCGTGGCACAACAACTGGCGGGCAAACAGTCGTTGCTGATTGGCGTTGCCACCT
CCAGTCTGGCCCTGCACGCGCCGTCGCAAATTGTCGCGGCGATTAAATCTCGCGCCGATCAACTGGGTGC
CAGCGTGGTGGTGTCGATGGTAGAACGAAGCGGCGTCGAAGCCTGTAAAGCGGCGGTGCACAATCTTCTC
GCGCAACGCGTCAGTGGGCTGATCATTAACTATCCGCTGGATGACCAGGATGCCATTGCTGTGGAAGCTG
CCTGCACTAATGTTCCGGCGTTATTTCTTGATGTCTCTGACCAGACACCCATCAACAGTATTATTTTCTC
CCATGAAGACGGTACGCGACTGGGCGTGGAGCATCTGGTCGCATTGGGTCACCAGCAAATCGCGCTGTTA
GCGGGCCCATTAAGTTCTGTCTCGGCGCGTCTGCGTCTGGCTGGCTGGCATAAATATCTCACTCGCAATC
AAATTCAGCCGATAGCGGAACGGGAAGGCGACTGGAGTGCCATGTCCGGTTTTCAACAAACCATGCAAAT
GCTGAATGAGGGCATCGTTCCCACTGCGATGCTGGTTGCCAACGATCAGATGGCGCTGGGCGCAATGCGC
GCCATTACCGAGTCCGGGCTGCGCGTTGGTGCGGATATCTCGGTAGTGGGATACGACGATACCGAAGACA
GCTCATGTTATATCCCGCCGTTAACCACCATCAAACAGGATTTTCGCCTGCTGGGGCAAACCAGCGTGGA
CCGCTTGCTGCAACTCTCTCAGGGCCAGGCGGTGAAGGGCAATCAGCTGTTGCCCGTCTCACTGGTGAAA
AGAAAAACCACCCTGGCGCCCAATACGCAAACCGCCTCTCCCCGCGCGTTGGCCGATTCATTAATGCAGC
TGGCACGACAGGTTTCCCGACTGGAAAGCGGGCAGTGAGCGCAACGCAATTAATGTAAGTTAGCTCACTC
ATTAGGCACAATTCTCATGTTTGACAGCTTATCATCGACTGCACGGTGCACCAATGCTTCTGGCGTCAGG
CAGCCATCGGAAGCTGTGGTATGGCTGTGCAGGTCGTAAATCACTGCATAATTCGTGTCGCTCAAGGCGC
ACTCCCGTTCTGGATAATGTTTTTTGCGCCGACATCATAACGGTTCTGGCAAATATTCTGAAATGAGCTG
Features (pLannotate 1.2.2; 21 found; start..end, strand, type, name):
      1..29      +  promoter       tac promoter: strong E. coli promoter; hybrid between the trp and lac UV5 promoters
     37..53      +  protein_bind   lac operator: The lac repressor binds to the lac operator to inhibit transcription in E. coli. This inhibition can be relieved by adding lactose or isopropyl-β-D-thiogalactopyranoside (IPTG). lac repressor encoded by lacI
    138..155     +  CDS            6xHis: 6xHis affinity tag
    171..824     +  CDS            GST26_SCHJA: Experimental evidence at protein level: Swiss-Prot protein existence level 1. GST isoenzymes appear to play a central role in the parasite detoxification system. Other functions are also suspected including a role in increasing the solubility of haematin in the parasite gut. From Schistosoma japonicum (Blood fluke).
    948..1064    +  CDS            SMURF1 (fragment): SMUF1_HUMAN - Also known as KIAA1625. Experimental evidence at protein level: Swiss-Prot protein existence level 1. E3 ubiquitin-protein ligase that acts as a negative regulator of BMP signaling pathway. Mediates ubiquitination and degradation of SMAD1 and SMAD5, 2 receptor-regulated SMADs specific for the BMP pathway. Promotes ubiquitination and subsequent proteasomal degradation of TRAF family members and RHOA. Promotes ubiquitination and subsequent proteasomal degradation of MAVS (PubMed:23087404). Plays a role in dendrite formation by melanocytes (PubMed:23999003). From Homo sapiens (Human
   1083..1130    +  terminator     fd terminator (sequence withheld): central terminator from bacteriophage fd (Otsuka and Kunisawa, 1982)
   1135..1347    +  CDS            M13 gene III (fragment) (sequence partly withheld): pIII; III; minor coat protein
   1362..1832    +  CDS            M13 gene III (fragment) (sequence partly withheld): pIII; III; minor coat protein
   1854..1924    +  CDS            TcR (fragment): tetracycline efflux protein; tet; confers resistance to tetracycline
   2166..2546    -  CDS            YPB1_ECOLX: Protein predicted: Swiss-Prot protein existence level 4. From Escherichia coli.
   2563..2714    +  CDS            rop (fragment): Rop protein, which maintains plasmids at low copy number; rop
   2750..3178    -  rep_origin     f1 ori (sequence partly withheld): f1 bacteriophage origin of replication; arrow indicates direction of (+) strand synthesis
   3187..3226    +  CDS            rop (fragment): Rop protein, which maintains plasmids at low copy number; rop
   3328..3468    +  misc_feature   bom: basis of mobility region from pBR322
   3654..4241    -  rep_origin     ori: high-copy-number ColE1/pMB1/pBR322/pUC origin of replication
   4412..5272    -  CDS            AmpR: β-lactamase; bla; confers resistance to ampicillin, carbenicillin, and related antibiotics
   5273..5377    -  promoter       AmpR promoter: bla
   5486..5563    +  promoter       lacIq promoter: lacI (mutant); In the lacIq allele, a single base change in the promoter boosts expression of the lacI gene about 10-fold.
   5564..6646    +  CDS            lacI: lac repressor; lacI; The lac repressor binds to the lac operator to inhibit transcription in E. coli. This inhibition can be relieved by adding lactose or isopropyl-β-D-thiogalactopyranoside (IPTG).
   6659..6680    +  protein_bind   CAP binding site: CAP binding activates transcription in the presence of cAMP. E. coli catabolite activator protein
   6699..6716    +  promoter       tet promoter (fragment): E. coli promoter for tetracycline efflux protein gene
