[The description below was written by a language model from this plasmid's Addgene catalogue record and pLannotate feature annotations shown in this document.]
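Description:
pHH0103 SMURF1 WW domain #1 is a 6.9 kb bacterial expression plasmid that produces the first WW domain of human SMURF1, an E3 ubiquitin ligase that negatively regulates BMP signalling, as a GST fusion protein in E. coli. It replicates from a ColE1/pMB1-type origin and is selected with ampicillin through the β-lactamase gene. The record lists the copy number as unknown. An f1 phage origin and a pBR322 bom region are also present. The backbone appears to derive from a phage-display phagemid. Fragments of M13 gene III sit downstream of the insert, beyond an fd terminator, alongside remnants of the tetracycline resistance gene, its promoter and a disrupted rop gene. These look like non-functional leftovers rather than part of the expressed product.

Expression is driven by the tac promoter with an adjacent lac operator. A lacI gene under the lacIq promoter supplies repressor from the plasmid, so transcription stays low until it is induced with IPTG. The open reading frame begins with a 6xHis tag, which the catalogue entry does not mention, followed by Schistosoma japonicum GST. After GST comes a linker that, according to the depositor's comments, contains a TEV protease-type recognition motif, followed by the WW domain. The 183 bp insert is codon optimised for bacteria and was cloned between SfiI and NotI sites. The dual tags permit purification on glutathione or metal-affinity resin, and the linker should allow the tags to be removed. The stated purpose is simply bacterial expression of this domain. Purified WW domains of this kind are typically used to study binding to proline-rich peptide ligands, although the record names no specific assay.
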