Addgene plasmid #104237: pHH0103 SMURF1 WW domain #1
Purpose: Bacterial expression of WW domain #1 from SMURF1
Depositing lab: Sachdev Sidhu & Marius Sudol. Depositing organization: National University of Singapore.
Backbone
  Vector backbone: pHH0103
  Vector type: Bacterial Expression
Growth in bacteria
  Bacterial resistance: Ampicillin, 100 μg/mL
  Growth temperature: 37°C
  Growth strain: DH5alpha
  Copy number: Unknown
Gene/Insert
  Gene/Insert name: SMURF1 WW domain #1
  Species: H. sapiens (human)
  Insert size (bp): 183
  Mutation: codon optimized for expression in bacteria
  Entrez Gene: SMURF1
  Promoter: tac
  Tag / fusion protein: GST (N terminal on backbone)
  Cloning method: Restriction Enzyme; 5′ cloning site SfiI (unknown if destroyed); 3′ cloning site NotI (unknown if destroyed)
  Sequencing primers: 5′ pGEX-5'
Terms and licenses: Academic/Nonprofit Terms; Industry Terms: Not Available to Industry
Depositor comments: Amino acid sequence: Linker - ENLYFQGRRASV(gagctc) and WW domain - QSPELPEGYEQRTTVQGQVYFLHTQTGVSTWHDPRIPSP
How to cite: pHH0103 SMURF1 WW domain #1 was a gift from Sachdev Sidhu & Marius Sudol (Addgene plasmid # 104237 ; http://n2t.net/addgene:104237 ; RRID:Addgene_104237)
