>Addgene plasmid #104237 | pHH0103 SMURF1 WW domain #1 | depositor partial sequence | sequence record 197389 | WW domain with linker
GGCCCAGCCGGCCGAAAATCTGTACTTCCAAGGTCGTCGTGCCTCTGTGGAGCTCCAATCACCGGAACTG
CCGGAAGGTTATGAACAACGCACCACCGTCCAAGGTCAAGTCTACTTTCTGCATACCCAAACGGGCGTGT
CGACCTGGCATGATCCGCGTATTCCGAGCCCGTAGGCGGCCGC
